>Addgene plasmid #202907 | Salsa-BC66-P1F6 | addgene full sequence | sequence record 413449 | Addgene NGS Result
AGCGCCCAATACGCAAACCGCCTCTCCCCGCGCGTTGGCCGATTCATTAATGCAGTCGAGGGATCTCCAT
AAGAGAAGAGGGACAGCTATGACTGGGAGTAGTCAGGAGAGGAGGAAAAATCTGGCTAGTAAAACATGTA
AGGAAAATTTTAGGGATGTTAAAGAAAAAAATAACACAAAACAAAATATAAAAAAAATCTAACCTCAAGT
CAAGGCTTTTCTATGGAATAAGGAATGGACAGCAGGGGGCTGTTTCATATACTGATGACCTCTTTATAGC
CAACCTTTGTTCATGGCAGCCAGCATATGGGCATATGTTGCCAAACTCTAAACCAAATACTCATTCTGAT
GTTTTAAATGATTTGCCCTCCCATATGTCCTTCCGAGTGAGAGACACAAAAAATTCCAACACACTATTGC
AATGAAAATAAATTTCCTTTATTAGCCAGAAGTCAGATGCTCAAGGGGCTTCATGATGTCCCCATAATTT
TTGGCAGAGGGAAAAAGATCGATCTCAGTGGTATTTGTGAGCCAGGGCATTGGCCACACCAGCCACCACC
TTCTGATAGGCAGCCTGCACCTGAGGAGTGAATTCTTTGCCAAAATGATGAGACAGCACAACAACCAGCA
CGTTGCCCAGGAGCTGTAGGAAAGAGAAGAAGGCATGAACATGGTTAGCAGAGGGGCCCGGTTTGGACTC
AGAGTATTTTATCCTCATCTCAAACAGTGTATATCATTGTAACCATAAAGAGAAAGGCAGGATGATGACC
AGGGTGTAGTTGTTTCTACCAATAAGAATATTTCCACGCCAGCCAGAATTTATATGCAGAAATATTCTAC
CTTATCATTTAATTATAACAATTGTTCTCTAAAACTGTGCTGAAGTACAATATAATATACCCTGATTGCC
TTGAAAAAAAAGTGATTAGAGAAAGTACTTACAATCTGACAAATAAACAAAAGTGAATTTAAAAATTCGT
TACAAATGCAAGCTAAAGTTTAACGAAAAAGTTACAGAAAATGAAAAGAAAATAAGAGGAGACAATGGTT
GTCAACAGAGTAGAAAGTGAAAGAAACAAAATTATCATGAGGGTCCATGGTGATACAAGGGACATCTTCC
CATTCTAAACAACACCCTGAAAACTTTGCCCCCTCCATATAACATGAATTTTACAATAGCGAAAAAGAAA
GAACAATCAAGGGTCCCCAAACTCACCCTGAAGTTCTCAGCTCTAGAGATATCGTCGAGGCCGCGCTAGC
GTTTAAACTGTCGACCTTAATTAAGAGATCTGCTCGAGGCGCGTCAGCTGACTAGAGGATCCCCGGGTAC
CGAGCTCGAATTCGGGGCCGCGGAGGCTGGATCGGTCCCGGTGTCTTCTATGGAGGTCAAAACAGCGTGG
ATGGCGTCTCCAGGCGATCTGACGGTTCACTAAACGAGCTCTGCTTATATAGGCCTCCCACCGTACACGC
CTACCTCGACCCGGGTACCGAGCTCGACTTTCACTTTTCTCTATCACTGATAGGGAGTGGTAAACTCGAC
TTTCACTTTTCTCTATCACTGATAGGGAGTGGTAAACTCGACTTTCACTTTTCTCTATCACTGATAGGGA
GTGGTAAACTCGACTTTCACTTTTCTCTATCACTGATAGGGAGTGGTAAACTCGACTTTCACTTTTCTCT
ATCACTGATAGGGAGTGGTAAACTCGACCTATATAAGCAGAGCTCGTTTAGTGAACCGTCAGATCGCCTG
GAGACGCCATCCACGCTGTTTTGACCTCCATAGAAGACACCGGGACCGATCCAGCCTCCGCGGCCCCGAA
TTCCTGCAGCGGCCGCTCTAGAACTAGTGGATCCCCGCGGATGGTGAGCAAGGGCGAGGAGCTGTTCACC
GGGGTGGTGCCCATCCTGGTCGAGCTGGACGGCGACGTAAACGGCCACAAGTTCAGCGTGTCCGGCGAGG
GCGAGGGCGATGCCACCTACGGCAAGCTGACCCTGAAGTTCATCTGCACCACCGGCAAGCTGCCCGTGCC
CTGGCCCACCCTCGTGACCACCCTGACCTACGGCGTGCAGTGCTTCAGCCGCTACCCCGACCACATGAAG
CAGCACGACTTCTTCAAGTCCGCCATGCCCGAAGGCTACGTCCAGGAGCGCACCATCTTCTTCAAGGACG
ACGGCAACTACAAGACCCGCGCCGAGGTGAAGTTCGAGGGCGACACCCTGGTGAACCGCATCGAGCTGAA
GGGCATCGACTTCAAGGAGGACGGCAACATCCTGGGGCACAAGCTGGAGTACAACTACAACAGCCACAAC
GTCTATATCATGGCCGACAAGCAGAAGAACGGCATCAAGGTGAACTTCAAGATCCGCCACAACATCGAGG
ACGGCAGCGTGCAGCTCGCCGACCACTACCAGCAGAACACCCCCATCGGCGACGGCCCCGTGCTGCTGCC
CGACAACCACTACCTGAGCACCCAGTCCGCCCTGAGCAAAGACCCCAACGAGAAGCGCGATCACATGGTC
CTGCTGGAGTTCGTGACCGCCGCCGGGATCACTCTCGGCATGGACGAGCTGTACAAGTAACCGATGCTCC
GAATTCGATATCAAGCTTGTCGACCTAGTTCTAGAGGATCCAGACATGATAAGATACATTGATGAGTTTG
GACAAACCACAACTAGAATGCAGTGAAAAAAATGCTTTATTTGTGAAATTTGTGATGCTATTGCTTTATT
TGTAACCATTATAAGCTGCAATAAACAAGTTAACAACAACAATTGCATTCATTTTATGTTTCAGGTTCAG
GGGGAGGTGTGGGAGGTTTTTTAAAGCAAGTAAAACCTCTACAAATGTGGTATGGCTGATTATGATCCTG
CAAGCCTCGTCGTCCTGGCCGGACCACGCTATCTGTGCAAGGTCCCCGGCCCCGGACGCGCGCTCCATGA
GCAGAGCGCCCGCCGCCGAGGCGAAGACTCGGGCGGCGCCCTGCCCGTCCCACCAGGTCAACAGGCGGTA
ACCGGCCTCTTCATCGGGAATGCGCGCGACCTTCAGCATCGCCGGCATGTCCCCCTGGCGGACGGGAAGT
ATCCAGCTCGACCAAGCTGGCCGCGTCGAGTGAAGACGAAAGGGCCTCGTGATACGCCTATTTTTATAGG
TTAATGTCATGATAATAATGGTTTCTTAGACGTCAGGTGGCACTTTTCGGGGAAATGTGCGCGGAACCCC
TATTTGTTTATTTTTCTAAATACATTCAAATATGTATCCGCTCATGAGACAATAACCCTGATAAATGCTT
CAATAATATTGAAAAAGGAAGAGTATGAGTATTCAACATTTCCGTGTCGCCCTTATTCCCTTTTTTGCGG
CATTTTGCCTTCCTGTTTTTGCTCACCCAGAAACGCTGGTGAAAGTAAAAGATGCTGAAGATCAGTTGGG
TGCACGAGTGGGTTACATCGAACTGGATCTCAACAGCGGTAAGATCCTTGAGAGTTTTCGCCCCGAAGAA
CGTTTTCCAATGATGAGCACTTTTAAAGTTCTGCTATGTGGCGCGGTATTATCCCGTGTTGACGCCGGGC
AAGAGCAACTCGGTCGCCGCATACACTATTCTCAGAATGACTTGGTTGAGTACTCACCAGTCACAGAAAA
GCATCTTACGGATGGCATGACAGTAAGAGAATTATGCAGTGCTGCCATAACCATGAGTGATAACACTGCG
GCCAACTTACTTCTGACAACGATCGGAGGACCGAAGGAGCTAACCGCTTTTTTGCACAACATGGGGGATC
ATGTAACTCGCCTTGATCGTTGGGAACCGGAGCTGAATGAAGCCATACCAAACGACGAGCGTGACACCAC
GATGCCTGTAGCAATGGCAACAACGTTGCGCAAACTATTAACTGGCGAACTACTTACTCTAGCTTCCCGG
CAACAATTAATAGACTGGATGGAGGCGGATAAAGTTGCAGGACCACTTCTGCGCTCGGCCCTTCCGGCTG
GCTGGTTTATTGCTGATAAATCTGGAGCCGGTGAGCGTGGGTCTCGCGGTATCATTGCAGCACTGGGGCC
AGATGGTAAGCCCTCCCGTATCGTAGTTATCTACACGACGGGGAGTCAGGCAACTATGGATGAACGAAAT
AGACAGATCGCTGAGATAGGTGCCTCACTGATTAAGCATTGGTAACTGTCAGACCAAGTTTACTCATATA
TACTTTAGATTGATTTAAAACTTCATTTTTAATTTAAAAGGATCTAGGTGAAGATCCTTTTTGATAATCT
CATGACCAAAATCCCTTAACGTGAGTTTTCGTTCCACTGAGCGTCAGACCCCGTAGAAAAGATCAAAGGA
TCTTCTTGAGATCCTTTTTTTCTGCGCGTAATCTGCTGCTTGCAAACAAAAAAACCACCGCTACCAGCGG
TGGTTTGTTTGCCGGATCAAGAGCTACCAACTCTTTTTCCGAAGGTAACTGGCTTCAGCAGAGCGCAGAT
ACCAAATACTGTTCTTCTAGTGTAGCCGTAGTTAGGCCACCACTTCAAGAACTCTGTAGCACCGCCTACA
TACCTCGCTCTGCTAATCCTGTTACCAGTGGCTGCTGCCAGTGGCGATAAGTCGTGTCTTACCGGGTTGG
ACTCAAGACGATAGTTACCGGATAAGGCGCAGCGGTCGGGCTGAACGGGGGGTTCGTGCACACAGCCCAG
CTTGGAGCGAACGACCTACACCGAACTGAGATACCTACAGCGTGAGCTATGAGAAAGCGCCACGCTTCCC
GAAGGGAGAAAGGCGGACAGGTATCCGGTAAGCGGCAGGGTCGGAACAGGAGAGCGCACGAGGGAGCTTC
CAGGGGGAAACGCCTGGTATCTTTATAGTCCTGTCGGGTTTCGCCACCTCTGACTTGAGCGTCGATTTTT
GTGATGCTCGTCAGGGGGGCGGAGCCTATGGAAAAACGCCAGCAACGCGGCCTTTTTACGGTTCCTGGCC
TTTTGCTGGCCTTTTGCTCACATGTTCTTTCCTGCGTTATCCCCTGATTCTGTGGATAACCGTATTACCG
CCTTTGAGTGAGCTGATACCGCTCGCCGCAGCCGAACGACCGAGCGCAGCGAGTCAGTGAGCGAGGAAGC
GGAAG
Features (pLannotate 1.2.2; 17 found; start..end, strand, type, name):
      2..55      +  CDS            lacI (fragment): lac repressor; lacI; The lac repressor binds to the lac operator to inhibit transcription in E. coli. This inhibition can be relieved by adding lactose or isopropyl-β-D-thiogalactopyranoside (IPTG).
    388..443     -  polyA_signal   β-globin poly(A) signal: rabbit β-globin polyadenylation signal (Gil and Proudfoot, 1987)
    518..640     -  CDS            HBB: HBB_COLGU - Experimental evidence at transcript level: Swiss-Prot protein existence level 2. Involved in oxygen transport from the lung to the various peripheral tissues. From Colobus guereza (Mantled guereza) (Eastern black-and-white colobus monkey).
    644..1216    -  intron         β-globin intron: intron from rabbit β-globin gene
   1312..1343    -  misc_feature   MCS (fragment): pUC18/19 multiple cloning site
   1437..1475    -  promoter       minimal CMV promoter: human cytomegalovirus (CMV) immediate early promoter
   1493..1708    -  protein_bind   tetracycline response element (fragment): contains seven copies of the tetracycline operator tetO tetracycline repressor TetR
   1708..1753    +  promoter       TRE3GV promoter (fragment): 3rd-generation Tet-responsive promoter that can be activated by binding of Tet-On® 3G, optimized for retroviral and lentiviral vectors
   1829..1856    +  misc_feature   MCS (fragment): pBluescript multiple cloning site
   1861..2580    +  CDS            EGFP: the original enhanced GFP (Yang et al., 1996) mammalian codon-optimized
   2591..2613    +  misc_feature   MCS (fragment): pBluescript multiple cloning site
   2627..2761    -  polyA_signal   SV40 poly(A) signal: SV40 polyadenylation signal
   2784..2867    -  CDS            large T antigen (fragment): large T antigen from SV40 (simian virus 40)
   2861..3091    -  CDS            str (fragment): STR_KLEPN - Protein inferred from homology: Swiss-Prot protein existence level 3. The aminoglycoside phosphotransferases achieve inactivation of their antibiotic substrates by phosphorylation. From Klebsiella pneumoniae.
   3210..3314    +  promoter       AmpR promoter: bla
   3315..4175    +  CDS            AmpR: β-lactamase; bla; confers resistance to ampicillin, carbenicillin, and related antibiotics
   4346..4934    +  rep_origin     ori: high-copy-number ColE1/pMB1/pBR322/pUC origin of replication
