[The description below was written by a language model from this plasmid's Addgene catalogue record and pLannotate feature annotations shown in this document.]
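Description:
Salsa-BC66-P1F6 is a 5.1 kb mammalian expression plasmid built on the pCER206 backbone, one member of a set of barcoded reporter plasmids for the PRESTO-Salsa system, a highly multiplexed assay for GPCR activation. It is propagated in E. coli as a high-copy plasmid through a ColE1/pUC-type origin and is selected with ampicillin via the β-lactamase (AmpR) gene and its native promoter. No mammalian selection marker is annotated, which is consistent with transient transfection, although the record does not state this.

The payload is a synthetic insert of about 730 bp, described as EGFP/BC66 and cloned between BsrGI and HindIII sites that remain intact. It is under the control of a tetracycline response element. In the feature table, tetO repeats sit at the centre of what appears to be a bidirectional arrangement. On one side, a TRE3G-type promoter fragment faces the mammalian codon-optimised EGFP coding sequence, which is followed by an SV40 polyadenylation region. On the other side, a minimal CMV promoter points toward a polylinker fragment, a rabbit β-globin intron, and a β-globin poly(A) signal, with no coding sequence annotated there apart from a short globin exon remnant. The barcode itself is not annotated, but the cloning sites and insert size suggest that it lies just downstream of EGFP, within the transcribed region. In such a design, a tTA-type transactivator released on receptor activation would drive transcription of a barcoded EGFP message. Sequencing the barcodes would then report which receptor in a pooled set responded. Small lacI, SV40 large T, and str fragments appear to be backbone remnants.
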