Addgene plasmid #202907: Salsa-BC66-P1F6
Purpose: Expression of barcoded reporter plasmid for PRESTO-Salsa; EGFP/BC66
Depositing lab: Noah Palm. Depositing organization: Yale University. Publication: Highly multiplexed bioactivity screening reveals human and microbiota metabolome-GPCRome interactions. Chen H, Rosen CE, Gonzalez-Hernandez JA, Song D, Potempa J, Ring AM, Palm NW. Cell. 2023 Jul 6;186(14):3095-3110.e19. doi: 10.1016/j.cell.2023.05.024. Epub 2023 Jun 14. PubMed 37321219.
Backbone
  Vector backbone: pCER206
  Vector type: Mammalian Expression
Growth in bacteria
  Bacterial resistance: Ampicillin, 100 μg/mL
  Growth temperature: 37°C
  Growth strain: DH5alpha
  Copy number: High Copy
Gene/Insert
  Gene/Insert name: EGFP/BC66
  Species: Synthetic
  Insert size (bp): 730
  Promoter: Tet Response Element (TRE)
  Cloning method: Restriction Enzyme; 5′ cloning site BsrGI (not destroyed); 3′ cloning site HindIII (not destroyed)
  Sequencing primers: 5′ Custom primer (GAAGCGCGATCACATGG)
Terms and licenses: Academic/Nonprofit Terms; Industry Terms: Not Available to Industry
How to cite: Salsa-BC66-P1F6 was a gift from Noah Palm (Addgene plasmid # 202907 ; http://n2t.net/addgene:202907 ; RRID:Addgene_202907)
