>Addgene plasmid #202907 | Salsa-BC66-P1F6 | depositor partial sequence | sequence record 393780 | BC66
CCGATGCTCC
